Addgene plasmid #163752: gRNA_SOX2_HDR
Purpose: gRNA expression vector to target the SOX2 stop codon for HDR gene tagging in human cells.
Depositing lab: Jennifer Mitchell. Depositing organization: University of Toronto. Publication: Epigenetic reprogramming of a distal developmental enhancer cluster drives SOX2 overexpression in breast and lung adenocarcinoma. Abatti LE, Lado-Fernandez P, Huynh L, Collado M, Hoffman MM, Mitchell JA. Nucleic Acids Res. 2023 Sep 22:gkad734. doi: 10.1093/nar/gkad734. PubMed 37738673.
Backbone
  Vector backbone: gRNA_Cloning Vector
  Backbone size w/o insert (bp): 3915
  Total vector size (bp): 3975
  Vector type: Mammalian Expression, CRISPR
Growth in bacteria
  Bacterial resistance: Kanamycin, 50 μg/mL
  Growth temperature: 37°C
  Growth strain: DH5alpha
  Copy number: High Copy
Gene/Insert
  Gene/Insert name: gRNA_SOX2
  gRNA/shRNA sequence: CCGGACAGCGAACTGGAGGG
  Species: H. sapiens (human)
  Entrez Gene: SOX2 (a.k.a. ANOP3, MCOPS3)
  Promoter: U6
  Cloning method: Gibson Cloning
  Sequencing primers: 5′ TAATACGACTCACTATAGGG; 3′ ATTTAGGTGACACTATAG
Terms and licenses: Academic/Nonprofit Terms; Industry Terms: Not Available to Industry
Depositor comments: gRNA_Cloning Vector backbone (Addgene Plasmid #41824) was used to insert the human SOX2 target sequence (CCGGACAGCGAACTGGAGGG). Once this construct is expressed together with Cas9 (Addgene Plasmid #41815), it will induce a double-strand break around the SOX2 stop codon to allow HDR repair with a knock-in template (Addgene Plasmid #163751).
How to cite: gRNA_SOX2_HDR was a gift from Jennifer Mitchell (Addgene plasmid # 163752 ; http://n2t.net/addgene:163752 ; RRID:Addgene_163752)
