[The description below was written by a language model from this plasmid's Addgene catalogue record and pLannotate feature annotations shown in this document.]
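Description:
gRNA_SOX2_HDR is a small (about 4 kb) mammalian CRISPR guide RNA expression plasmid built on the gRNA_Cloning Vector backbone. It carries a 20-nucleotide spacer directed against the human SOX2 locus, which was inserted by Gibson cloning. The plasmid replicates in E. coli from a high-copy ColE1/pUC-type origin and is selected with kanamycin through the Tn5-derived NeoR/KanR aminoglycoside phosphotransferase gene. The feature table also annotates a BleoR (Sh ble) open reading frame downstream of a partial AmpR promoter. Other annotations are remnants of the parental cloning vector: lacI, lacZα, ccdB and Tn5 transposase fragments, lac promoter/operator elements, and partial attB1 and attB2 sites. The record assigns no function to these leftovers in this construct.

The working cassette lies between the attB remnants on the reverse strand. A human U6 RNA polymerase III promoter drives the SOX2 spacer fused to the Streptococcus pyogenes Cas9 gRNA scaffold, producing a single guide RNA in transfected human cells. T7 and SP6 promoter sequences flank the cassette and correspond to the listed sequencing primer sites. The plasmid encodes no Cas9, so the nuclease must be supplied from a separate expression plasmid.

According to the depositor, co-expression with Cas9 produces a double-strand break around the SOX2 stop codon. A separate knock-in donor template can then be incorporated there by homology-directed repair, tagging the endogenous SOX2 gene. The associated work concerns the enhancer-driven regulation of SOX2 overexpression in breast and lung adenocarcinoma.
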