Features (pLannotate 1.2.2; 18 found; start..end, strand, type, name):
      2..94      +  CDS            lacI (fragment): lac repressor; lacI; The lac repressor binds to the lac operator to inhibit transcription in E. coli. This inhibition can be relieved by adding lactose or isopropyl-β-D-thiogalactopyranoside (IPTG).
    107..128     +  protein_bind   CAP binding site: CAP binding activates transcription in the presence of cAMP. E. coli catabolite activator protein
    143..173     +  promoter       lac promoter: promoter for the E. coli lac operon
    181..197     +  protein_bind   lac operator: The lac repressor binds to the lac operator to inhibit transcription in E. coli. This inhibition can be relieved by adding lactose or isopropyl-β-D-thiogalactopyranoside (IPTG). lac repressor encoded by lacI
    239..257     +  promoter       SP6 promoter: promoter for bacteriophage SP6 RNA polymerase
    345..366     +  protein_bind   attB2 (fragment): mutant version of attB; recombination site for the Gateway® BP reaction BP Clonase™
    378..453     -  misc_RNA       gRNA scaffold: guide RNA scaffold for the Streptococcus pyogenes CRISPR/Cas9 system
    483..723     -  promoter       U6 promoter: RNA polymerase III promoter for human U6 snRNA
    775..794     -  protein_bind   attB1 (fragment): mutant version of attB; recombination site for the Gateway® BP reaction BP Clonase™
    863..881     -  promoter       T7 promoter: promoter for bacteriophage T7 RNA polymerase
    884..1031    +  CDS            lacZα (fragment): LacZα fragment of β-galactosidase; lacZ fragment
   1041..1344    +  CDS            ccdB (fragment): CcdB, a bacterial toxin that poisons DNA gyrase; ccdB; Plasmids containing the ccdB gene cannot be propagated in standard E. coli strains.
   1392..1661    +  CDS            tnpA (fragment): TN5P_ECOLX - Also known as tnp. Experimental evidence at protein level: Swiss-Prot protein existence level 1. Mediates transposition of transposon Tn5 by a 'cut and paste' mechanism. First, the monomeric transposase binds the 19 bp inverted DNA repeats flanking the transposon. Then, dimerization of the DNA- bound transposase creates a synaptic DNA complex. After nicking of the first DNA strand, excision of the transposon proceeds through a series of intermediates. The transposase then mediates the insertion of the transposon at a new site by strand transfer. The activity of the wild- type tran
   1693..2487    +  CDS            NeoR/KanR: aminoglycoside phosphotransferase from Tn5; aph(3')-II (or nptII); confers resistance to neomycin, kanamycin, and G418 (Geneticin®)
   2508..2558    -  misc_feature   bom (fragment): basis of mobility region from pBR322
   2585..2673    +  promoter       AmpR promoter (fragment): bla
   2693..3067    +  CDS            BleoR: antibiotic-binding protein; Sh ble from Streptoalloteichus hindustanus; confers resistance to bleomycin, phleomycin, and Zeocin™
   3205..3793    +  rep_origin     ori: high-copy-number ColE1/pMB1/pBR322/pUC origin of replication
>Addgene plasmid #163752 | gRNA_SOX2_HDR | addgene full sequence | sequence record 326712 | Addgene NGS Result
AGCGCCCAATACGCAAACCGCCTCTCCCCGCGCGTTGGCCGATTCATTAATGCAGCTGGCACGACAGGTT
TCCCGACTGGAAAGCGGGCAGTGAGCGCAACGCAATTAATGTGAGTTAGCTCACTCATTAGGCACCCCAG
GCTTTACACTTTATGCTTCCGGCTCGTATGTTGTGTGGAATTGTGAGCGGATAACAATTTCACACAGGAA
ACAGCTATGACCATGATTACGCCAAGCTATTTAGGTGACACTATAGAATACTCAAGCTATGCATCAAGCT
TGGTACCGAGCTCGGATCCACTAGTAACGGCCGCCAGTGTGCTGGAATTCGCCCTTTAATGCCAACTTTG
TACAAGAAAGCTGGGTCTAGAAAAAAAGCACCGACTCGGTGCCACTTTTTCAAGTTGATAACGGACTAGC
CTTATTTTAACTTGCTATTTCTAGCTCTAAAACCCCTCCAGTTCGCTGTCCGGCGGTGTTTCGTCCTTTC
CACAAGATATATAAAGCCAAGAAATCGAAATACTTTCAAGTTACGGTAAGCATATGATAGTCCATTTTAA
AACATAATTTTAAAACTGCAAACTACCCAAGAAATTATTACTTTCTACGTCACGTATTTTGTACTAATAT
CTTTGTGTTTACAGTCAAATTAATTCTAATTATCTCTCTAACAGCCTTGTATCGTATATGCAAATATGAA
GGAATCATGGGAAATAGGCCCTCTTCCTGCCCGACCTTGGTACCGGATCCAGTCGACTGAATTGGTTCCT
TTAAAGCCTGCTTTTTTGTACAAAGGGCGAATTCTGCAGATATCCATCACACTGGCGGCCGCTCGAGCAT
GCATCTAGAGGGCCCAATTCGCCCTATAGTGAGTCGTATTACAATTCACTGGCCGTCGTTTTACAACGTC
GTGACTGGGAAAACCCTGGCGTTACCCAACTTAATCGCCTTGCAGCACATCCCCCTTTCGCCAGCTGGCG
TAATAGCGAAGAGGCCCGCACCGATCGCCCTTCCCAACAGTTGCGCAGCCTATACGTACGGCAGTTTAAG
GTTTACACCTATAAAAGAGAGAGCCGTTATCGTCTGTTTGTGGATGTACAGAGTGATATTATTGACACGC
CGGGGCGACGGATGGTGATCCCCCTGGCCAGTGCACGTCTGCTGTCAGATAAAGTCTCCCGTGAACTTTA
CCCGGTGGTGCATATCGGGGATGAAAGCTGGCGCATGATGACCACCGATATGGCCAGTGTGCCGGTCTCC
GTTATCGGGGAAGAAGTGGCTGATCTCAGCCACCGCGAAAATGACATCAAAAACGCCATTAACCTGATGT
TCTGGGGAATATAAATGTCAGGCATGAGATTATCAAAAAGGATCTTCACCTAGATCCTTTTCACGTAGAA
AGCCAGTCCGCAGAAACGGTGCTGACCCCGGATGAATGTCAGCTACTGGGCTATCTGGACAAGGGAAAAC
GCAAGCGCAAAGAGAAAGCAGGTAGCTTGCAGTGGGCTTACATGGCGATAGCTAGACTGGGCGGTTTTAT
GGACAGCAAGCGAACCGGAATTGCCAGCTGGGGCGCCCTCTGGTAAGGTTGGGAAGCCCTGCAAAGTAAA
CTGGATGGCTTTCTTGCCGCCAAGGATCTGATGGCGCAGGGGATCAAGCTCTGATCAAGAGACAGGATGA
GGATCGTTTCGCATGATTGAACAAGATGGATTGCACGCAGGTTCTCCGGCCGCTTGGGTGGAGAGGCTAT
TCGGCTATGACTGGGCACAACAGACAATCGGCTGCTCTGATGCCGCCGTGTTCCGGCTGTCAGCGCAGGG
GCGCCCGGTTCTTTTTGTCAAGACCGACCTGTCCGGTGCCCTGAATGAACTGCAAGACGAGGCAGCGCGG
CTATCGTGGCTGGCCACGACGGGCGTTCCTTGCGCAGCTGTGCTCGACGTTGTCACTGAAGCGGGAAGGG
ACTGGCTGCTATTGGGCGAAGTGCCGGGGCAGGATCTCCTGTCATCTCACCTTGCTCCTGCCGAGAAAGT
ATCCATCATGGCTGATGCAATGCGGCGGCTGCATACGCTTGATCCGGCTACCTGCCCATTCGACCACCAA
GCGAAACATCGCATCGAGCGAGCACGTACTCGGATGGAAGCCGGTCTTGTCGATCAGGATGATCTGGACG
AAGAGCATCAGGGGCTCGCGCCAGCCGAACTGTTCGCCAGGCTCAAGGCGAGCATGCCCGACGGCGAGGA
TCTCGTCGTGACCCATGGCGATGCCTGCTTGCCGAATATCATGGTGGAAAATGGCCGCTTTTCTGGATTC
ATCGACTGTGGCCGGCTGGGTGTGGCGGACCGCTATCAGGACATAGCGTTGGCTACCCGTGATATTGCTG
AAGAGCTTGGCGGCGAATGGGCTGACCGCTTCCTCGTGCTTTACGGTATCGCCGCTCCCGATTCGCAGCG
CATCGCCTTCTATCGCCTTCTTGACGAGTTCTTCTGAATTATTAACGCTTACAATTTCCTGATGCGGTAT
TTTCTCCTTACGCATCTGTGCGGTATTTCACACCGCATCAGGTGGCACTTTTCGGGGAAATGTGCGCGGA
ACCCCTATTTGTTTATTTTTCTAAATACATTCAAATATGTATCCGCTCATGAGACAATAACCCTGATAAA
TGCTTCAATAATAGCACGTGAGGAGGGCCACCATGGCCAAGTTGACCAGTGCCGTTCCGGTGCTCACCGC
GCGCGACGTCGCCGGAGCGGTCGAGTTCTGGACCGACCGGCTCGGGTTCTCCCGGGACTTCGTGGAGGAC
GACTTCGCCGGTGTGGTCCGGGACGACGTGACCCTGTTCATCAGCGCGGTCCAGGACCAGGTGGTGCCGG
ACAACACCCTGGCCTGGGTGTGGGTGCGCGGCCTGGACGAGCTGTACGCCGAGTGGTCGGAGGTCGTGTC
CACGAACTTCCGGGACGCCTCCGGGCCGGCCATGACCGAGATCGGCGAGCAGCCGTGGGGGCGGGAGTTC
GCCCTGCGCGACCCGGCCGGCAACTGCGTGCACTTCGTGGCCGAGGAGCAGGACTGACACGTGCTAAAAC
TTCATTTTTAATTTAAAAGGATCTAGGTGAAGATCCTTTTTGATAATCTCATGACCAAAATCCCTTAACG
TGAGTTTTCGTTCCACTGAGCGTCAGACCCCGTAGAAAAGATCAAAGGATCTTCTTGAGATCCTTTTTTT
CTGCGCGTAATCTGCTGCTTGCAAACAAAAAAACCACCGCTACCAGCGGTGGTTTGTTTGCCGGATCAAG
AGCTACCAACTCTTTTTCCGAAGGTAACTGGCTTCAGCAGAGCGCAGATACCAAATACTGTTCTTCTAGT
GTAGCCGTAGTTAGGCCACCACTTCAAGAACTCTGTAGCACCGCCTACATACCTCGCTCTGCTAATCCTG
TTACCAGTGGCTGCTGCCAGTGGCGATAAGTCGTGTCTTACCGGGTTGGACTCAAGACGATAGTTACCGG
ATAAGGCGCAGCGGTCGGGCTGAACGGGGGGTTCGTGCACACAGCCCAGCTTGGAGCGAACGACCTACAC
CGAACTGAGATACCTACAGCGTGAGCTATGAGAAAGCGCCACGCTTCCCGAAGGGAGAAAGGCGGACAGG
TATCCGGTAAGCGGCAGGGTCGGAACAGGAGAGCGCACGAGGGAGCTTCCAGGGGGAAACGCCTGGTATC
TTTATAGTCCTGTCGGGTTTCGCCACCTCTGACTTGAGCGTCGATTTTTGTGATGCTCGTCAGGGGGGCG
GAGCCTATGGAAAAACGCCAGCAACGCGGCCTTTTTACGGTTCCTGGCCTTTTGCTGGCCTTTTGCTCAC
ATGTTCTTTCCTGCGTTATCCCCTGATTCTGTGGATAACCGTATTACCGCCTTTGAGTGAGCTGATACCG
CTCGCCGCAGCCGAACGACCGAGCGCAGCGAGTCAGTGAGCGAGGAAGCGGAAG
